>Addgene plasmid #108097 | pBabe(puro) mouse Egr2 | addgene full sequence | sequence record 207890 | Addgene NGS Result
CTGCAGCCTGAATATGGGCCAAACAGGATATCTGTGGTAAGCAGTTCCTGCCCCGGCTCAGGGCCAAGAA
CAGATGGAACAGCTGAATATGGGCCAAACAGGATATCTGTGGTAAGCAGTTCCTGCCCCGGCTCAGGGCC
AAGAACAGATGGTCCCCAGATGCGGTCCAGCCCTCAGCAGTTTCTAGAGAACCATCAGATGTTTCCAGGG
TGCCCCAAGGACCTGAAATGACCCTGTGCCTTATTTGAACTAACCAATCAGTTCGCTTCTCGCTTCTGTT
CGCGCGCTTCTGCTCCCCGAGCTCAATAAAAGAGCCCACAACCCCTCACTCGGGGCGCCAGTCCTCCGAT
TGACTGAGTCGCCCGGGTACCCGTGTATCCAATAAACCCTCTTGCAGTTGCATCCGACTTGTGGTCTCGC
TGTTCCTTGGGAGGGTCTCCTCTGAGTGATTGACTACCCGTCAGCGGGGGTCTTTCATTTGGGGGCTCGT
CCGGGATCGGGAGACCCCTGCCCAGGGACCACCGACCCACCACCGGGAGGCAAGCTGGCCAGCAACTTAT
CTGTGTCTGTCCGATTGTCTAGTGTCTATGACTGATTTTATGCGCCTGCGTCGGTACTAGTTAGCTAACT
AGCTCTGTATCTGGCGGACCCGTGGTGGAACTGACGAGTTCTGAACACCCGGCCGCAACCCTGGGAGACG
TCCCAGGGACTTTGGGGGCCGTTTTTGTGGCCCGACCTGAGGAAGGGAGTCGATGTGGAATCCGACCCCG
TCAGGATATGTGGTTCTGGTAGGAGACGAGAACCTAAAACAGTTCCCGCCTCCGTCTGAATTTTTGCTTT
CGGTTTGGAACCGAAGCCGCGCGTCTTGTCTGCTGCAGCGCTGCAGCATCGTTCTGTGTTGTCTCTGTCT
GACTGTGTTTCTGTATTTGTCTGAAAATTAGGGCCAGACTGTTACCACTCCCTTAAGTTTGACCTTAGGT
CACTGGAAAGATGTCGAGCGGATCGCTCACAACCAGTCGGTAGATGTCAAGAAGAGACGTTGGGTTACCT
TCTGCTCTGCAGAATGGCCAACCTTTAACGTCGGATGGCCGCGAGACGGCACCTTTAACCGAGACCTCAT
CACCCAGGTTAAGATCAAGGTCTTTTCACCTGGCCCGCATGGACACCCAGACCAGGTCCCCTACATCGTG
ACCTGGGAAGCCTTGGCTTTTGACCCCCCTCCCTGGGTCAAGCCCTTTGTACACCCTAAGCCTCCGCCTC
CTCTTCCTCCATCCGCCCCGTCTCTCCCCCTTGAACCTCCTCGTTCGACCCCGCCTCGATCCTCCCTTTA
TCCAGCCCTCACTCCTTCTCTAGGCGCCGGCCGGATCCCAGTGTGGTGGTACGTAGGAATTCGCGCCACC
ATGATGACCGCCAAGGCCGTAGACAAAATCCCAGTAACTCTCAGTGGTTTTATGCACCAGCTGCCTGACA
GCCTCTACCCGGTGGAAGACCTCGCCGCCTCGTCGGTGACCATCTTCCCCAATGGTGAACTGGGAGGCCC
CTTTGACCAGATGAACGGAGTGGCGGGAGATGGCATGATCAACATTGACATGACTGGAGAGAAGAGACCC
CTGGATCTCCCGTATCCGAGTAGCTTCGCTCCCATCTCTGCACCTAGAAACCAGACCTTCACTTACATGG
GCAAATTCTCCATTGACCCACAGTACCCTGGTGCCAGCTGCTATCCAGAAGGTATCATCAATATTGTGAG
TGCGGGCATCTTGCAAGGGGTCACCCCTCCAGCTTCAACCACAGCCTCCTCCAGCGTCACCTCCGCCTCC
CCCAACCCACTGGCCACGGGACCCCTGGGTGTGTGTACCATGTCCCAGACTCAGCCTGAACTGGACCACC
TCTACTCTCCGCCACCACCTCCTCCTCCTTATTCGGGCTGTACAGGAGATCTCTACCAGGATCCTTCAGC
ATTCTTATCGCCGCCATCCACCACTTCCACCTCCTCTCTGGCCTACCAGCCACCTCCTTCCTACCCATCC
CCCAAGCCAGCTATGGACCCAGGTCTCATTCCTATGATCCCAGACTATCCTGGATTTTTTCCATCTCCGT
GCCAGAGAGATCCACACGGTGCTGCTGGCCCAGATCGAAAGCCGTTTCCCTGTCCTCTGGACTCCCTGCG
AGTGCCCCCTCCACTCACGCCACTCTCTACCATCCGTAATTTTACTCTGGGGGGTCCCGGTGCTGGAGTC
ACGGGACCAGGAGCAAGTGGAGGTGGTGAGGGACCTCGGCTGCCTGGCAGTGGGTCTGCAGCAGTGACTG
CCACCCCTTATAATCCGCACCACCTGCCATTGCGGCCCATCCTGCGACCTCGAAAGTACCCTAACAGGCC
CAGCAAAACGCCAGTGCACGAAAGGCCCTATCCCTGCCCAGCAGAAGGTTGTGATAGGAGGTTCTCACGC
TCTGATGAGCTGACCAGGCACATCCGAATCCACACGGGCCACAAGCCCTTCCAGTGTCGGATCTGCATGC
GAAACTTCAGCCGAAGTGACCACCTTACTACTCACATCCGAACCCACACCGGGGAGAAGCCCTTTGCCTG
TGACTATTGTGGCCGCAAGTTTGCCAGGAGTGACGAAAGGAAGCGCCACACCAAGATCCACCTTCGGCAG
AAGGAACGGAAGAGCAGTGCTCCCTCTGCACCTCCATCTGCCCAGTCTTCAGCCTCTGGTCCTGGGGGCT
CGCAGGCCGGGGGCAGCCTGTGCGGTAACAGCGCCATTGGAGGACCACTGGCCTCCTGCACCTCTCGAAC
CAGGACACCGTGAGTCGACCCTGTGGAATGTGTGTCAGTTAGGGTGTGGAAAGTCCCCAGGCTCCCCAGC
AGGCAGAAGTATGCAAAGCATGCATCTCAATTAGTCAGCAACCAGGTGTGGAAAGTCCCCAGGCTCCCCA
GCAGGCAGAAGTATGCAAAGCATGCATCTCAATTAGTCAGCAACCATAGTCCCGCCCCTAACTCCGCCCA
TCCCGCCCCTAACTCCGCCCAGTTCCGCCCATTCTCCGCCCCATGGCTGACTAATTTTTTTTATTTATGC
AGAGGCCGAGGCCGCCTCGGCCTCTGAGCTATTCCAGAAGTAGTGAGGAGGCTTTTTTGGAGGCCTAGGC
TTTTGCAAAAAGCTTACCATGACCGAGTACAAGCCCACGGTGCGCCTCGCCACCCGCGACGACGTCCCCA
GGGCCGTACGCACCCTCGCCGCCGCGTTCGCCGACTACCCCGCCACGCGCCACACCGTCGATCCGGACCG
CCACATCGAGCGGGTCACCGAGCTGCAAGAACTCTTCCTCACGCGCGTCGGGCTCGACATCGGCAAGGTG
TGGGTCGCGGACGACGGCGCCGCGGTGGCGGTCTGGACCACGCCGGAGAGCGTCGAAGCGGGGGCGGTGT
TCGCCGAGATCGGCCCGCGCATGGCCGAGTTGAGCGGTTCCCGGCTGGCCGCGCAGCAACAGATGGAAGG
CCTCCTGGCGCCGCACCGGCCCAAGGAGCCCGCGTGGTTCCTGGCCACCGTCGGCGTCTCGCCCGACCAC
CAGGGCAAGGGTCTGGGCAGCGCCGTCGTGCTCCCCGGAGTGGAGGCGGCCGAGCGCGCCGGGGTGCCCG
CCTTCCTGGAGACCTCCGCGCCCCGCAACCTCCCCTTCTACGAGCGGCTCGGCTTCACCGTCACCGCCGA
CGTCGAGGTGCCCGAAGGACCGCGCACCTGGTGCATGACCCGCAAGCCCGGTGCCTGACGCCCGCCCCAC
GACCCGCAGCGCCCGACCGAAAGGAGCGCACGACCCCATGCATCGATAAAATAAAAGATTTTATTTAGTC
TCCAGAAAAAGGGGGGAATGAAAGACCCCACCTGTAGGTTTGGCAAGCTAGCTTAAGTAACGCCATTTTG
CAAGGCATGGAAAAATACATAACTGAGAATAGAGAAGTTCAGATCAAGGTCAGGAACAGATGGAACAGCT
GAATATGGGCCAAACAGGATATCTGTGGTAAGCAGTTCCTGCCCCGGCTCAGGGCCAAGAACAGATGGAA
CAGCTGAATATGGGCCAAACAGGATATCTGTGGTAAGCAGTTCCTGCCCCGGCTCAGGGCCAAGAACAGA
TGGTCCCCAGATGCGGTCCAGCCCTCAGCAGTTTCTAGAGAACCATCAGATGTTTCCAGGGTGCCCCAAG
GACCTGAAATGACCCTGTGCCTTATTTGAACTAACCAATCAGTTCGCTTCTCGCTTCTGTTCGCGCGCTT
CTGCTCCCCGAGCTCAATAAAAGAGCCCACAACCCCTCACTCGGGGCGCCAGTCCTCCGATTGACTGAGT
CGCCCGGGTACCCGTGTATCCAATAAACCCTCTTGCAGTTGCATCCGACTTGTGGTCTCGCTGTTCCTTG
GGAGGGTCTCCTCTGAGTGATTGACTACCCGTCAGCGGGGGTCTTTCACATGCAGCATGTATCAAAATTA
ATTTGGTTTTTTTTCTTAAGTATTTACATTAAATGGCCATAGTTGCATTAATGAATCGGCCAACGCGCGG
GGAGAGGCGGTTTGCGTATTGGGCGCTCTTCCGCTTCCTCGCTCACTGACTCGCTGCGCTCGGTCGTTCG
GCTGCGGCGAGCGGTATCAGCTCACTCAAAGGCGGTAATACGGTTATCCACAGAATCAGGGGATAACGCA
GGAAAGAACATGTGAGCAAAAGGCCAGCAAAAGGCCAGGAACCGTAAAAAGGCCGCGTTGCTGGCGTTTT
TCCATAGGCTCCGCCCCCCTGACGAGCATCACAAAAATCGACGCTCAAGTCAGAGGTGGCGAAACCCGAC
AGGACTATAAAGATACCAGGCGTTTCCCCCTGGAAGCTCCCTCGTGCGCTCTCCTGTTCCGACCCTGCCG
CTTACCGGATACCTGTCCGCCTTTCTCCCTTCGGGAAGCGTGGCGCTTTCTCATAGCTCACGCTGTAGGT
ATCTCAGTTCGGTGTAGGTCGTTCGCTCCAAGCTGGGCTGTGTGCACGAACCCCCCGTTCAGCCCGACCG
CTGCGCCTTATCCGGTAACTATCGTCTTGAGTCCAACCCGGTAAGACACGACTTATCGCCACTGGCAGCA
GCCACTGGTAACAGGATTAGCAGAGCGAGGTATGTAGGCGGTGCTACAGAGTTCTTGAAGTGGTGGCCTA
ACTACGGCTACACTAGAAGAACAGTATTTGGTATCTGCGCTCTGCTGAAGCCAGTTACCTTCGGAAAAAG
AGTTGGTAGCTCTTGATCCGGCAAACAAACCACCGCTGGTAGCGGTGGTTTTTTTGTTTGCAAGCAGCAG
ATTACGCGCAGAAAAAAAGGATCTCAAGAAGATCCTTTGATCTTTTCTACGGGGTCTGACGCTCAGTGGA
ACGAAAACTCACGTTAAGGGATTTTGGTCATGAGATTATCAAAAAGGATCTTCACCTAGATCCTTTTGCG
GCCGCAAATCAATCTAAAGTATATATGAGTAAACTTGGTCTGACAGTTACCAATGCTTAATCAGTGAGGC
ACCTATCTCAGCGATCTGTCTATTTCGTTCATCCATAGTTGCCTGACTCCCCGTCGTGTAGATAACTACG
ATACGGGAGGGCTTACCATCTGGCCCCAGTGCTGCAATGATACCGCGAGACCCACGCTCACCGGCTCCAG
ATTTATCAGCAATAAACCAGCCAGCCGGAAGGGCCGAGCGCAGAAGTGGTCCTGCAACTTTATCCGCCTC
CATCCAGTCTATTAATTGTTGCCGGGAAGCTAGAGTAAGTAGTTCGCCAGTTAATAGTTTGCGCAACGTT
GTTGCCATTGCTACAGGCATCGTGGTGTCACGCTCGTCGTTTGGTATGGCTTCATTCAGCTCCGGTTCCC
AACGATCAAGGCGAGTTACATGATCCCCCATGTTGTGCAAAAAAGCGGTTAGCTCCTTCGGTCCTCCGAT
CGTTGTCAGAAGTAAGTTGGCCGCAGTGTTATCACTCATGGTTATGGCAGCACTGCATAATTCTCTTACT
GTCATGCCATCCGTAAGATGCTTTTCTGTGACTGGTGAGTACTCAACCAAGTCATTCTGAGAATAGTGTA
TGCGGCGACCGAGTTGCTCTTGCCCGGCGTCAATACGGGATAATACCGCGCCACATAGCAGAACTTTAAA
AGTGCTCATCATTGGAAAACGTTCTTCGGGGCGAAAACTCTCAAGGATCTTACCGCTGTTGAGATCCAGT
TCGATGTAACCCACTCGTGCACCCAACTGATCTTCAGCATCTTTTACTTTCACCAGCGTTTCTGGGTGAG
CAAAAACAGGAAGGCAAAATGCCGCAAAAAAGGGAATAAGGGCGACACGGAAATGTTGAATACTCATACT
CTTCCTTTTTCAATATTATTGAAGCATTTATCAGGGTTATTGTCTCATGAGCGGATACATATTTGAATGT
ATTTAGAAAAATAAACAAATAGGGGTTCCGCGCACATTTCCCCGAAAAGTGCCAC
Features (pLannotate 1.2.2; 12 found; start..end, strand, type, name):
      8..477     +  LTR            LTR: long terminal repeat from Moloney murine leukemia virus
    601..875     +  misc_feature   MESV Ψ (fragment): packaging signal of murine embryonic stem cell virus
    942..1358    +  CDS            gag (truncated): truncated Moloney murine leukemia virus (MMLV) gag gene lacking the start codon
   1401..2810    +  CDS            Egr2: EGR2_MOUSE - Also known as Egr-2, Krox-20, Zfp-25. Experimental evidence at protein level: Swiss-Prot protein existence level 1. E3 SUMO-protein ligase helping SUMO1 conjugation to its coregulators NAB1 and NAB2, whose sumoylation down-regulates EGR2 transcriptional activity. From Mus musculus (Mouse).
   2830..3159    +  promoter       SV40 promoter: SV40 enhancer and early promoter
   3169..3768    +  CDS            PuroR: puromycin N-acetyltransferase; pac from Streptomyces alboniger; confers resistance to puromycin
   3867..3988    +  LTR            3' LTR (ΔU3) (fragment): self-inactivating 3' long terminal repeat (LTR) from Moloney murine leukemia virus
   3989..4458    +  LTR            LTR: long terminal repeat from Moloney murine leukemia virus
   4524..4576    -  CDS            lacI (fragment): lac repressor; lacI; The lac repressor binds to the lac operator to inhibit transcription in E. coli. This inhibition can be relieved by adding lactose or isopropyl-β-D-thiogalactopyranoside (IPTG).
   4759..5347    -  rep_origin     ori: high-copy-number ColE1/pMB1/pBR322/pUC origin of replication
   5507..6367    -  CDS            AmpR: β-lactamase; bla; confers resistance to ampicillin, carbenicillin, and related antibiotics
   6368..6472    -  promoter       AmpR promoter: bla
