[The description below was written by a language model from this plasmid's Addgene catalogue record and pLannotate feature annotations shown in this document.]
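Description:
pBabe(puro) mouse Egr2 is a Moloney murine leukemia virus–based retroviral expression vector built on the pBabe-puro backbone, carrying the mouse Egr2 (early growth response 2, also known as Krox-20) coding sequence. In bacteria it is maintained through a high-copy ColE1/pUC-type origin and selected with ampicillin via the β-lactamase gene and its native promoter. The catalogue lists a total size of about 6.5 kb, which agrees closely with the sequenced record used for the feature table.

The retroviral transfer unit is bounded by MoMLV long terminal repeats. Downstream of the 5′ LTR lie a packaging signal (Ψ) and a truncated gag segment lacking its start codon, which together promote efficient encapsidation of the genomic RNA when the plasmid is introduced into a packaging cell line that supplies the viral proteins in trans. The roughly 1.4 kb Egr2 open reading frame, moved from a pcDNA3.1-based plasmid using EcoRI and SalI sites that remain intact, sits immediately after the gag fragment. No tag or fusion partner is annotated. The catalogue entry lists SV40 as the promoter, but in the feature map the SV40 enhancer/early promoter lies downstream of Egr2 and directly upstream of the puromycin N-acetyltransferase gene. This matches the usual pBabe design, in which the 5′ LTR drives the inserted gene and the internal SV40 promoter drives the selection marker. The short ΔU3 LTR fragment annotated next to the full 3′ LTR, like the small lacI fragment in the backbone, is probably an annotation artefact or backbone remnant.

The construct is intended for producing retrovirus to stably transduce mammalian cells and select Egr2-expressing populations with puromycin. The associated publication concerns an Arf–Egr–C/EBPβ pathway in Ras-induced senescence and cancer.
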