Addgene plasmid #108097: pBabe(puro) mouse Egr2
Purpose: Retroviral vector for expression of mouse Egr2
Depositing lab: Peter Johnson. Depositing organization: National Cancer Institute (NCI). Publication: An Arf-Egr-C/EBPbeta pathway linked to ras-induced senescence and cancer. Salotti J, Sakchaisri K, Tourtellotte WG, Johnson PF. Mol Cell Biol. 2015 Mar;35(5):866-83. doi: 10.1128/MCB.01489-14. Epub 2014 Dec 22. PubMed 25535333.
Backbone
  Vector backbone: pBabe-puro
  Backbone size w/o insert (bp): 5086
  Total vector size (bp): 6513
  Vector type: Mammalian Expression, Retroviral
  Selectable markers: Puromycin
Growth in bacteria
  Bacterial resistance: Ampicillin, 100 μg/mL
  Growth temperature: 37°C
  Growth strain: NEB Stable
  Copy number: High Copy
Gene/Insert
  Gene/Insert name: Egr2 (alt name: Early growth response 2)
  Species: M. musculus (mouse)
  Insert size (bp): 1413
  GenBank ID: NM_010118.3
  Entrez Gene: Egr2 (a.k.a. Egr-2, Krox-20, Krox20, NGF1-B, Zfp-25, Zfp-6)
  Promoter: SV40
  Cloning method: Restriction Enzyme; 5′ cloning site EcoRI (not destroyed); 3′ cloning site SalI (not destroyed)
  Sequencing primers: 5′ pBabe 5'; 3′ pBabe 3'
Terms and licenses: Academic/Nonprofit Terms; Industry Terms: Not Available to Industry
Depositor comments: The Egr2 gene was transferred from pcDNA3.1-Egr2 (Addgene plasmid 107997) to the pBabe(puro) retroviral vector using EcoRI and SalI sites.
How to cite: pBabe(puro) mouse Egr2 was a gift from Peter Johnson (Addgene plasmid # 108097 ; http://n2t.net/addgene:108097 ; RRID:Addgene_108097)
